Addgene plasmid #202913: Salsa-BC72-P1F12
Purpose: Expression of barcoded reporter plasmid for PRESTO-Salsa; EGFP/BC72
Depositing lab: Noah Palm. Depositing organization: Yale University. Publication: Highly multiplexed bioactivity screening reveals human and microbiota metabolome-GPCRome interactions. Chen H, Rosen CE, Gonzalez-Hernandez JA, Song D, Potempa J, Ring AM, Palm NW. Cell. 2023 Jul 6;186(14):3095-3110.e19. doi: 10.1016/j.cell.2023.05.024. Epub 2023 Jun 14. PubMed 37321219.
Backbone
  Vector backbone: pCER206
  Vector type: Mammalian Expression
Growth in bacteria
  Bacterial resistance: Ampicillin, 100 μg/mL
  Growth temperature: 37°C
  Growth strain: DH5alpha
  Copy number: High Copy
Gene/Insert
  Gene/Insert name: EGFP/BC72
  Species: Synthetic
  Insert size (bp): 730
  Promoter: Tet Response Element (TRE)
  Cloning method: Restriction Enzyme; 5′ cloning site BsrGI (not destroyed); 3′ cloning site HindIII (not destroyed)
  Sequencing primers: 5′ Custom primer (GAAGCGCGATCACATGG)
Terms and licenses: Academic/Nonprofit Terms; Industry Terms: Not Available to Industry
How to cite: Salsa-BC72-P1F12 was a gift from Noah Palm (Addgene plasmid # 202913 ; http://n2t.net/addgene:202913 ; RRID:Addgene_202913)
