[The description below was written by a language model from this plasmid's Addgene catalogue record and pLannotate feature annotations shown in this document.]
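Description:
Salsa-BC72-P1F12 is a 5.1 kb mammalian expression plasmid built on the pCER206 backbone. It is one member of a set of barcoded reporter plasmids for PRESTO-Salsa, a highly multiplexed screening platform for GPCR bioactivity. It is propagated in E. coli at high copy from a ColE1/pUC-type origin and selected with ampicillin through a β-lactamase gene driven by its own promoter. The annotation shows no intact mammalian selection marker. It contains only short remnants of lacI, an aminoglycoside phosphotransferase and SV40 large T antigen, which appear to be leftovers from earlier vector construction.

The payload is a synthetic insert of about 730 bp, described as EGFP/BC72 and placed under a tetracycline response element. In the feature table, the tetO repeat region sits centrally and is flanked by minimal promoter elements facing opposite directions, which suggests a bidirectional Tet-responsive layout. On one side, a TRE3G-type promoter fragment drives mammalian codon-optimised EGFP. The BsrGI and HindIII cloning sites place the BC72 barcode just downstream of the EGFP coding end, although the barcode itself is not annotated. An SV40 polyadenylation signal is annotated after it, though on the opposite strand. On the other side, a minimal CMV promoter faces a multiple cloning site fragment, a rabbit β-globin intron, a short globin coding fragment and a β-globin poly(A) signal, with no annotated gene in that arm.

Transcription from the TRE depends on a Tet-family transactivator, so activity would yield an EGFP transcript carrying a construct-specific barcode. That barcode presumably allows many reporters to be pooled and told apart by sequencing. The record does not state how barcodes are paired with receptors or how the transactivator is supplied.
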