Features (pLannotate 1.2.2; 17 found; start..end, strand, type, name):
      2..55      +  CDS            lacI (fragment): lac repressor; lacI; The lac repressor binds to the lac operator to inhibit transcription in E. coli. This inhibition can be relieved by adding lactose or isopropyl-β-D-thiogalactopyranoside (IPTG).
    388..443     -  polyA_signal   β-globin poly(A) signal: rabbit β-globin polyadenylation signal (Gil and Proudfoot, 1987)
    518..640     -  CDS            HBB: HBB_COLGU - Experimental evidence at transcript level: Swiss-Prot protein existence level 2. Involved in oxygen transport from the lung to the various peripheral tissues. From Colobus guereza (Mantled guereza) (Eastern black-and-white colobus monkey).
    644..1216    -  intron         β-globin intron: intron from rabbit β-globin gene
   1312..1343    -  misc_feature   MCS (fragment): pUC18/19 multiple cloning site
   1437..1475    -  promoter       minimal CMV promoter: human cytomegalovirus (CMV) immediate early promoter
   1493..1708    -  protein_bind   tetracycline response element (fragment): contains seven copies of the tetracycline operator tetO tetracycline repressor TetR
   1708..1753    +  promoter       TRE3GV promoter (fragment): 3rd-generation Tet-responsive promoter that can be activated by binding of Tet-On® 3G, optimized for retroviral and lentiviral vectors
   1829..1856    +  misc_feature   MCS (fragment): pBluescript multiple cloning site
   1861..2580    +  CDS            EGFP: the original enhanced GFP (Yang et al., 1996) mammalian codon-optimized
   2590..2613    +  misc_feature   MCS (fragment): pBluescript multiple cloning site
   2627..2761    -  polyA_signal   SV40 poly(A) signal: SV40 polyadenylation signal
   2784..2867    -  CDS            large T antigen (fragment): large T antigen from SV40 (simian virus 40)
   2861..3091    -  CDS            str (fragment): STR_KLEPN - Protein inferred from homology: Swiss-Prot protein existence level 3. The aminoglycoside phosphotransferases achieve inactivation of their antibiotic substrates by phosphorylation. From Klebsiella pneumoniae.
   3210..3314    +  promoter       AmpR promoter: bla
   3315..4175    +  CDS            AmpR: β-lactamase; bla; confers resistance to ampicillin, carbenicillin, and related antibiotics
   4346..4934    +  rep_origin     ori: high-copy-number ColE1/pMB1/pBR322/pUC origin of replication
>Addgene plasmid #202913 | Salsa-BC72-P1F12 | addgene full sequence | sequence record 413455 | Addgene NGS Result
AGCGCCCAATACGCAAACCGCCTCTCCCCGCGCGTTGGCCGATTCATTAATGCAGTCGAGGGATCTCCAT
AAGAGAAGAGGGACAGCTATGACTGGGAGTAGTCAGGAGAGGAGGAAAAATCTGGCTAGTAAAACATGTA
AGGAAAATTTTAGGGATGTTAAAGAAAAAAATAACACAAAACAAAATATAAAAAAAATCTAACCTCAAGT
CAAGGCTTTTCTATGGAATAAGGAATGGACAGCAGGGGGCTGTTTCATATACTGATGACCTCTTTATAGC
CAACCTTTGTTCATGGCAGCCAGCATATGGGCATATGTTGCCAAACTCTAAACCAAATACTCATTCTGAT
GTTTTAAATGATTTGCCCTCCCATATGTCCTTCCGAGTGAGAGACACAAAAAATTCCAACACACTATTGC
AATGAAAATAAATTTCCTTTATTAGCCAGAAGTCAGATGCTCAAGGGGCTTCATGATGTCCCCATAATTT
TTGGCAGAGGGAAAAAGATCGATCTCAGTGGTATTTGTGAGCCAGGGCATTGGCCACACCAGCCACCACC
TTCTGATAGGCAGCCTGCACCTGAGGAGTGAATTCTTTGCCAAAATGATGAGACAGCACAACAACCAGCA
CGTTGCCCAGGAGCTGTAGGAAAGAGAAGAAGGCATGAACATGGTTAGCAGAGGGGCCCGGTTTGGACTC
AGAGTATTTTATCCTCATCTCAAACAGTGTATATCATTGTAACCATAAAGAGAAAGGCAGGATGATGACC
AGGGTGTAGTTGTTTCTACCAATAAGAATATTTCCACGCCAGCCAGAATTTATATGCAGAAATATTCTAC
CTTATCATTTAATTATAACAATTGTTCTCTAAAACTGTGCTGAAGTACAATATAATATACCCTGATTGCC
TTGAAAAAAAAGTGATTAGAGAAAGTACTTACAATCTGACAAATAAACAAAAGTGAATTTAAAAATTCGT
TACAAATGCAAGCTAAAGTTTAACGAAAAAGTTACAGAAAATGAAAAGAAAATAAGAGGAGACAATGGTT
GTCAACAGAGTAGAAAGTGAAAGAAACAAAATTATCATGAGGGTCCATGGTGATACAAGGGACATCTTCC
CATTCTAAACAACACCCTGAAAACTTTGCCCCCTCCATATAACATGAATTTTACAATAGCGAAAAAGAAA
GAACAATCAAGGGTCCCCAAACTCACCCTGAAGTTCTCAGCTCTAGAGATATCGTCGAGGCCGCGCTAGC
GTTTAAACTGTCGACCTTAATTAAGAGATCTGCTCGAGGCGCGTCAGCTGACTAGAGGATCCCCGGGTAC
CGAGCTCGAATTCGGGGCCGCGGAGGCTGGATCGGTCCCGGTGTCTTCTATGGAGGTCAAAACAGCGTGG
ATGGCGTCTCCAGGCGATCTGACGGTTCACTAAACGAGCTCTGCTTATATAGGCCTCCCACCGTACACGC
CTACCTCGACCCGGGTACCGAGCTCGACTTTCACTTTTCTCTATCACTGATAGGGAGTGGTAAACTCGAC
TTTCACTTTTCTCTATCACTGATAGGGAGTGGTAAACTCGACTTTCACTTTTCTCTATCACTGATAGGGA
GTGGTAAACTCGACTTTCACTTTTCTCTATCACTGATAGGGAGTGGTAAACTCGACTTTCACTTTTCTCT
ATCACTGATAGGGAGTGGTAAACTCGACCTATATAAGCAGAGCTCGTTTAGTGAACCGTCAGATCGCCTG
GAGACGCCATCCACGCTGTTTTGACCTCCATAGAAGACACCGGGACCGATCCAGCCTCCGCGGCCCCGAA
TTCCTGCAGCGGCCGCTCTAGAACTAGTGGATCCCCGCGGATGGTGAGCAAGGGCGAGGAGCTGTTCACC
GGGGTGGTGCCCATCCTGGTCGAGCTGGACGGCGACGTAAACGGCCACAAGTTCAGCGTGTCCGGCGAGG
GCGAGGGCGATGCCACCTACGGCAAGCTGACCCTGAAGTTCATCTGCACCACCGGCAAGCTGCCCGTGCC
CTGGCCCACCCTCGTGACCACCCTGACCTACGGCGTGCAGTGCTTCAGCCGCTACCCCGACCACATGAAG
CAGCACGACTTCTTCAAGTCCGCCATGCCCGAAGGCTACGTCCAGGAGCGCACCATCTTCTTCAAGGACG
ACGGCAACTACAAGACCCGCGCCGAGGTGAAGTTCGAGGGCGACACCCTGGTGAACCGCATCGAGCTGAA
GGGCATCGACTTCAAGGAGGACGGCAACATCCTGGGGCACAAGCTGGAGTACAACTACAACAGCCACAAC
GTCTATATCATGGCCGACAAGCAGAAGAACGGCATCAAGGTGAACTTCAAGATCCGCCACAACATCGAGG
ACGGCAGCGTGCAGCTCGCCGACCACTACCAGCAGAACACCCCCATCGGCGACGGCCCCGTGCTGCTGCC
CGACAACCACTACCTGAGCACCCAGTCCGCCCTGAGCAAAGACCCCAACGAGAAGCGCGATCACATGGTC
CTGCTGGAGTTCGTGACCGCCGCCGGGATCACTCTCGGCATGGACGAGCTGTACAAGTAATGGGAAAGTG
GAATTCGATATCAAGCTTGTCGACCTAGTTCTAGAGGATCCAGACATGATAAGATACATTGATGAGTTTG
GACAAACCACAACTAGAATGCAGTGAAAAAAATGCTTTATTTGTGAAATTTGTGATGCTATTGCTTTATT
TGTAACCATTATAAGCTGCAATAAACAAGTTAACAACAACAATTGCATTCATTTTATGTTTCAGGTTCAG
GGGGAGGTGTGGGAGGTTTTTTAAAGCAAGTAAAACCTCTACAAATGTGGTATGGCTGATTATGATCCTG
CAAGCCTCGTCGTCCTGGCCGGACCACGCTATCTGTGCAAGGTCCCCGGCCCCGGACGCGCGCTCCATGA
GCAGAGCGCCCGCCGCCGAGGCGAAGACTCGGGCGGCGCCCTGCCCGTCCCACCAGGTCAACAGGCGGTA
ACCGGCCTCTTCATCGGGAATGCGCGCGACCTTCAGCATCGCCGGCATGTCCCCCTGGCGGACGGGAAGT
ATCCAGCTCGACCAAGCTGGCCGCGTCGAGTGAAGACGAAAGGGCCTCGTGATACGCCTATTTTTATAGG
TTAATGTCATGATAATAATGGTTTCTTAGACGTCAGGTGGCACTTTTCGGGGAAATGTGCGCGGAACCCC
TATTTGTTTATTTTTCTAAATACATTCAAATATGTATCCGCTCATGAGACAATAACCCTGATAAATGCTT
CAATAATATTGAAAAAGGAAGAGTATGAGTATTCAACATTTCCGTGTCGCCCTTATTCCCTTTTTTGCGG
CATTTTGCCTTCCTGTTTTTGCTCACCCAGAAACGCTGGTGAAAGTAAAAGATGCTGAAGATCAGTTGGG
TGCACGAGTGGGTTACATCGAACTGGATCTCAACAGCGGTAAGATCCTTGAGAGTTTTCGCCCCGAAGAA
CGTTTTCCAATGATGAGCACTTTTAAAGTTCTGCTATGTGGCGCGGTATTATCCCGTGTTGACGCCGGGC
AAGAGCAACTCGGTCGCCGCATACACTATTCTCAGAATGACTTGGTTGAGTACTCACCAGTCACAGAAAA
GCATCTTACGGATGGCATGACAGTAAGAGAATTATGCAGTGCTGCCATAACCATGAGTGATAACACTGCG
GCCAACTTACTTCTGACAACGATCGGAGGACCGAAGGAGCTAACCGCTTTTTTGCACAACATGGGGGATC
ATGTAACTCGCCTTGATCGTTGGGAACCGGAGCTGAATGAAGCCATACCAAACGACGAGCGTGACACCAC
GATGCCTGTAGCAATGGCAACAACGTTGCGCAAACTATTAACTGGCGAACTACTTACTCTAGCTTCCCGG
CAACAATTAATAGACTGGATGGAGGCGGATAAAGTTGCAGGACCACTTCTGCGCTCGGCCCTTCCGGCTG
GCTGGTTTATTGCTGATAAATCTGGAGCCGGTGAGCGTGGGTCTCGCGGTATCATTGCAGCACTGGGGCC
AGATGGTAAGCCCTCCCGTATCGTAGTTATCTACACGACGGGGAGTCAGGCAACTATGGATGAACGAAAT
AGACAGATCGCTGAGATAGGTGCCTCACTGATTAAGCATTGGTAACTGTCAGACCAAGTTTACTCATATA
TACTTTAGATTGATTTAAAACTTCATTTTTAATTTAAAAGGATCTAGGTGAAGATCCTTTTTGATAATCT
CATGACCAAAATCCCTTAACGTGAGTTTTCGTTCCACTGAGCGTCAGACCCCGTAGAAAAGATCAAAGGA
TCTTCTTGAGATCCTTTTTTTCTGCGCGTAATCTGCTGCTTGCAAACAAAAAAACCACCGCTACCAGCGG
TGGTTTGTTTGCCGGATCAAGAGCTACCAACTCTTTTTCCGAAGGTAACTGGCTTCAGCAGAGCGCAGAT
ACCAAATACTGTTCTTCTAGTGTAGCCGTAGTTAGGCCACCACTTCAAGAACTCTGTAGCACCGCCTACA
TACCTCGCTCTGCTAATCCTGTTACCAGTGGCTGCTGCCAGTGGCGATAAGTCGTGTCTTACCGGGTTGG
ACTCAAGACGATAGTTACCGGATAAGGCGCAGCGGTCGGGCTGAACGGGGGGTTCGTGCACACAGCCCAG
CTTGGAGCGAACGACCTACACCGAACTGAGATACCTACAGCGTGAGCTATGAGAAAGCGCCACGCTTCCC
GAAGGGAGAAAGGCGGACAGGTATCCGGTAAGCGGCAGGGTCGGAACAGGAGAGCGCACGAGGGAGCTTC
CAGGGGGAAACGCCTGGTATCTTTATAGTCCTGTCGGGTTTCGCCACCTCTGACTTGAGCGTCGATTTTT
GTGATGCTCGTCAGGGGGGCGGAGCCTATGGAAAAACGCCAGCAACGCGGCCTTTTTACGGTTCCTGGCC
TTTTGCTGGCCTTTTGCTCACATGTTCTTTCCTGCGTTATCCCCTGATTCTGTGGATAACCGTATTACCG
CCTTTGAGTGAGCTGATACCGCTCGCCGCAGCCGAACGACCGAGCGCAGCGAGTCAGTGAGCGAGGAAGC
GGAAG
