>Addgene plasmid #202913 | Salsa-BC72-P1F12 | depositor partial sequence | sequence record 393786 | BC72
TGGGAAAGTG
